>Addgene plasmid #160809 | pMXS-IRES-Blast HA-POLE2 | addgene full sequence | sequence record 315915 | Addgene NGS Result
GGCCAGACTGTTACCACTCCCTTAAGTTTGACCTTAGGTCACTGGAAAGATGTCGAGCGGATCGCTCACA
ACCAGTCGGTAGATGTCAAGAAGAGACGTTGGGTTACCTTCTGCTCTGCAGAATGGCCAACCTTTAACGT
CGGATGGCCGCGAGACGGCACCTTTAACCGAGACCTCATCACCCAGGTTAAGATCAAGGTCTTTTCACCT
GGCCCGCATGGACACCCAGACCAGGTCCCCTACATCGTGACCTGGGAAGCCTTGGCTTTTGACCCCCCTC
CCTGGGTCAAGCCCTTTGTACACCCTAAGCCTCCGCCTCCTCTTCCTCCATCCGCCCCGTCTCTCCCCCT
TGAACCTCCTCGTTCGACCCCGCCTCGATCCTCCCTTTATCCAGCCCTCACTCCTTCTCTAGGCGCCCCC
ATATGGCCATATGAGATCTTATATGGGGCACCCCCGCCCCTTGTAAACTTCCCTGACCCTGACATGACAA
GAGTTACTAACAGCCCCTCTCTCCAAGCTCACTTACAGGCTCTCTACTTAGTCCAGCACGAAGTCTGGAG
ACCTCTGGCGGCAGCCTACCAAGAACAACTGGACCGACCGGTGGTACCTCACCCTTACCGAGTCGGCGAC
ACAGTGTGGGTCCGCCGACACCAGACTAAGAACCTAGAACCTCGCTGGAAAGGACCTTACACAGTCCTGC
TGACCACCCCCACCGCCCTCAAAGTAGACGGCATCGCAGCTTGGATACACGCCGCCCACGTGAAGGCTGC
CGACCCCGGGGGTGGACCATCCTCTAGACTGCCGGATCTAGCTAGTTAATTAAGGATCCCAGTGTGGTGG
TACGGGAATTCACCATGGCTGCTGTATATCCTTATGATGTCCCTGATTACGCGGGATACCCGTACGATGT
TCCCGACTATGCGGGAAGCTACCCTTACGACGTACCGGATTATGCCCCCGCGGCTGGAGGCGGAGGAGGC
GGTATGGCGCCTGAGAGATTGAGATCTCGCGCGCTCAGTGCGTTCAAATTGCGAGGCTTGCTCTTGAGGG
GCGAGGCGATCAAGTATCTTACAGAGGCACTGCAATCTATTTCAGAACTGGAGCTGGAGGACAAACTCGA
GAAGATTATTAATGCTGTGGAAAAACAGCCCTTGAGTTCTAATATGATTGAAAGGTCAGTAGTAGAAGCC
GCAGTACAGGAGTGCTCCCAGAGCGTGGATGAAACGATAGAGCACGTGTTCAATATTATAGGAGCATTTG
ACATCCCGCGCTTTGTATACAATTCTGAGCGGAAAAAATTCCTGCCGCTCCTTATGACTAACCATCCCGC
ACCTAACCTGTTTGGCACACCCCGCGATAAGGCGGAAATGTTTCGAGAGCGATACACAATTCTCCACCAG
CGAACGCATAGACATGAGCTGTTTACACCGCCTGTCATCGGGTCACACCCCGACGAAAGTGGTAGCAAGT
TTCAACTGAAAACTATAGAAACGCTGCTTGGCTCCACTACAAAGATCGGCGATGCTATAGTGCTTGGAAT
GATAACCCAACTGAAAGAAGGAAAATTTTTTCTCGAGGATCCGACTGGTACTGTGCAGCTCGACCTCTCC
AAGGCGCAGTTCCACTCTGGGCTGTATACAGAGGCGTGCTTCGTCCTTGCTGAAGGATGGTTTGAGGATC
AGGTCTTCCACGTAAATGCTTTTGGGTTCCCGCCAACCGAACCCAGCAGCACAACTCGGGCGTATTACGG
AAATATCAACTTCTTTGGGGGTCCTAGCAACACAAGCGTCAAGACTTCCGCTAAATTGAAGCAGCTCGAG
GAGGAGAATAAGGACGCCATGTTTGTCTTCTTGTCTGATGTTTGGCTGGATCAGGTTGAGGTACTGGAGA
AACTTCGCATTATGTTCGCGGGGTATTCCCCGGCGCCGCCCACATGTTTCATTCTCTGTGGTAATTTTTC
ATCTGCCCCTTATGGTAAAAACCAGGTGCAGGCGCTCAAGGATTCCCTCAAGACTCTTGCCGATATAATT
TGTGAATATCCCGATATTCACCAGAGCTCCAGATTTGTGTTCGTCCCAGGCCCTGAAGATCCGGGATTTG
GGTCAATCCTGCCTAGGCCGCCACTTGCAGAATCCATCACAAATGAGTTCCGCCAACGCGTGCCTTTTTC
CGTGTTCACGACGAATCCTTGCCGGATTCAATACTGCACACAGGAGATCACAGTTTTCAGAGAGGATCTC
GTCAACAAGATGTGTAGAAATTGTGTGCGCTTCCCGAGCTCCAATCTTGCAATTCCCAATCACTTCGTCA
AAACTATATTGTCCCAAGGCCATCTTACACCGTTGCCTTTGTATGTCTGCCCGGTGTATTGGGCTTACGA
TTATGCTCTTCGGGTATACCCGGTACCGGACCTCCTTGTGATTGCTGACAAATACGACCCTTTCACTACA
ACCAATACGGAATGCCTCTGCATTAACCCTGGTAGCTTTCCACGCAGTGGATTCAGTTTTAAGGTCTTCT
ACCCCTCTAATAAAACTGTGGAGGATAGCAAACTTCAAGGTTTTTGAGTCGAGGGCCGGCGCGCCGCGGC
CGCTACGTAAATTCCGCCCCCCCCCCCCCTCTCCCTCCCCCCCCCCTAACGTTACTGGCCGAAGCCGCTT
GGAATAAGGCCGGTGTGCGTTTGTCTATATGTTATTTTCCACCATATTGCCGTCTTTTGGCAATGTGAGG
GCCCGGAAACCTGGCCCTGTCTTCTTGACGAGCATTCCTAGGGGTCTTTCCCCTCTCGCCAAAGGAATGC
AAGGTCTGTTGAATGTCGTGAAGGAAGCAGTTCCTCTGGAAGCTTCTTGAAGACAAACAACGTCTGTAGC
GACCCTTTGCAGGCAGCGGAACCCCCCACCTGGCGACAGGTGCCTCTGCGGCCAAAAGCCACGTGTATAA
GATACACCTGCAAAGGCGGCACAACCCCAGTGCCACGTTGTGAGTTGGATAGTTGTGGAAAGAGTCAAAT
GGCTCTCCTCAAGCGTATTCAACAAGGGGCTGAAGGATGCCCAGAAGGTACCCCATTGTATGGGATCTGA
TCTGGGGCCTCGGTGCACATGCTTTACATGTGTTTAGTCGAGGTTAAAAAAACGTCTAGGCCCCCCGAAC
CACGGGGACGTGGTTTTCCTTTGAAAAACACGATGATAATATGGCCACAACCATGGTTCCTTTGTCTCAA
GAAGAATCCACCCTCATTGAAAGAGCAACGGCTACAATCAACAGCATCCCCATCTCTGAAGACTACAGCG
TCGCCAGCGCAGCTCTCTCTAGCGACGGCCGCATCTTCACTGGTGTCAATGTATATCATTTTACTGGGGG
ACCTTGTGCAGAACTCGTGGTGCTGGGCACTGCTGCTGCTGCGGCAGCTGGCAACCTGACTTGTATCGTC
GCGATCGGAAATGAGAACAGGGGCATCTTGAGCCCCTGCGGACGGTGCCGACAGGTGCTTCTCGATCTGC
ATCCTGGGATCAAAGCCATAGTGAAGGACAGTGATGGACAGCCGACGGCAGTTGGGATTCGTGAATTGCT
GCCCTCTGGTTATGTGTGGGAGGGCTAAGTCGACGATAAAATAAAAGATTTTATTTAGTCTCCAGAAAAA
GGGGGGAATGAAAGACCCCACCTGTAGGTTTGGCAAGCTAGCTTAAGTAACGCCATTTTGCAAGGCATGG
AAAAATACATAACTGAGAATAGAGAAGTTCAGATCAAGGTCAGGAACAGATGGAACAGCTGAATATGGGC
CAAACAGGATATCTGTGGTAAGCAGTTCCTGCCCCGGCTCAGGGCCAAGAACAGATGGAACAGCTGAATA
TGGGCCAAACAGGATATCTGTGGTAAGCAGTTCCTGCCCCGGCTCAGGGCCAAGAACAGATGGTCCCCAG
ATGCGGTCCAGCCCTCAGCAGTTTCTAGAGAACCATCAGATGTTTCCAGGGTGCCCCAAGGACCTGAAAT
GACCCTGTGCCTTATTTGAACTAACCAATCAGTTCGCTTCTCGCTTCTGTTCGCGCGCTTCTGCTCCCCG
AGCTCAATAAAAGAGCCCACAACCCCTCACTCGGGGCGCCAGTCCTCCGATTGACTGAGTCGCCCGGGTA
CCCGTGTATCCAATAAACCCTCTTGCAGTTGCATCCGACTTGTGGTCTCGCTGTTCCTTGGGAGGGTCTC
CTCTGAGTGATTGACTACCCGTCAGCGGGGGTCTTTCACATGCAGCATGTATCAAAATTAATTTGGTTTT
TTTTCTTAAGTATTTACATTAAATGGCCATAGTTGCATTAATGAATCGGCCAACGCGCGGGGAGAGGCGG
TTTGCGTATTGGGCGCTCTTCCGCTTCCTCGCTCACTGACTCGCTGCGCTCGGTCGTTCGGCTGCGGCGA
GCGGTATCAGCTCACTCAAAGGCGGTAATACGGTTATCCACAGAATCAGGGGATAACGCAGGAAAGAACA
TGTGAGCAAAAGGCCAGCAAAAGGCCAGGAACCGTAAAAAGGCCGCGTTGCTGGCGTTTTTCCATAGGCT
CCGCCCCCCTGACGAGCATCACAAAAATCGACGCTCAAGTCAGAGGTGGCGAAACCCGACAGGACTATAA
AGATACCAGGCGTTTCCCCCTGGAAGCTCCCTCGTGCGCTCTCCTGTTCCGACCCTGCCGCTTACCGGAT
ACCTGTCCGCCTTTCTCCCTTCGGGAAGCGTGGCGCTTTCTCATAGCTCACGCTGTAGGTATCTCAGTTC
GGTGTAGGTCGTTCGCTCCAAGCTGGGCTGTGTGCACGAACCCCCCGTTCAGCCCGACCGCTGCGCCTTA
TCCGGTAACTATCGTCTTGAGTCCAACCCGGTAAGACACGACTTATCGCCACTGGCAGCAGCCACTGGTA
ACAGGATTAGCAGAGCGAGGTATGTAGGCGGTGCTACAGAGTTCTTGAAGTGGTGGCCTAACTACGGCTA
CACTAGAAGAACAGTATTTGGTATCTGCGCTCTGCTGAAGCCAGTTACCTTCGGAAAAAGAGTTGGTAGC
TCTTGATCCGGCAAACAAACCACCGCTGGTAGCGGTGGTTTTTTTGTTTGCAAGCAGCAGATTACGCGCA
GAAAAAAAGGATCTCAAGAAGATCCTTTGATCTTTTCTACGGGGTCTGACGCTCAGTGGAACGAAAACTC
ACGTTAAGGGATTTTGGTCATGAGATTATCAAAAAGGATCTTCACCTAGATCCTTTTGCGGCCGGCCGCA
AATCAATCTAAAGTATATATGAGTAAACTTGGTCTGACAGTTACCAATGCTTAATCAGTGAGGCACCTAT
CTCAGCGATCTGTCTATTTCGTTCATCCATAGTTGCCTGACTCCCCGTCGTGTAGATAACTACGATACGG
GAGGGCTTACCATCTGGCCCCAGTGCTGCAATGATACCGCGAGACCCACGCTCACCGGCTCCAGATTTAT
CAGCAATAAACCAGCCAGCCGGAAGGGCCGAGCGCAGAAGTGGTCCTGCAACTTTATCCGCCTCCATCCA
GTCTATTAATTGTTGCCGGGAAGCTAGAGTAAGTAGTTCGCCAGTTAATAGTTTGCGCAACGTTGTTGCC
ATTGCTACAGGCATCGTGGTGTCACGCTCGTCGTTTGGTATGGCTTCATTCAGCTCCGGTTCCCAACGAT
CAAGGCGAGTTACATGATCCCCCATGTTGTGCAAAAAAGCGGTTAGCTCCTTCGGTCCTCCGATCGTTGT
CAGAAGTAAGTTGGCCGCAGTGTTATCACTCATGGTTATGGCAGCACTGCATAATTCTCTTACTGTCATG
CCATCCGTAAGATGCTTTTCTGTGACTGGTGAGTACTCAACCAAGTCATTCTGAGAATAGTGTATGCGGC
GACCGAGTTGCTCTTGCCCGGCGTCAATACGGGATAATACCGCGCCACATAGCAGAACTTTAAAAGTGCT
CATCATTGGAAAACGTTCTTCGGGGCGAAAACTCTCAAGGATCTTACCGCTGTTGAGATCCAGTTCGATG
TAACCCACTCGTGCACCCAACTGATCTTCAGCATCTTTTACTTTCACCAGCGTTTCTGGGTGAGCAAAAA
CAGGAAGGCAAAATGCCGCAAAAAAGGGAATAAGGGCGACACGGAAATGTTGAATACTCATACTCTTCCT
TTTTCAATATTATTGAAGCATTTATCAGGGTTATTGTCTCATGAGCGGATACATATTTGAATGTATTTAG
AAAAATAAACAAATAGGGGTTCCGCGCACATTTCCCCGAAAAGTGCCACCTGCATAATGAAAGACCCCAC
CTGTAGGTTTGGCAAGCTAGCTTAAGTAACGCCATTTTGCAAGGCATGGAAAAATACATAACTGAGAATA
GAAAAGTTCAGATCAAGGTCAGGAACAGATGGAACAGCTGAATATGGGCCAAACAGGATATCTGTGGTAA
GCAGTTCCTGCCCCGGCTCAGGGCCAAGAACAGATGGAACAGCTGAATATGGGCCAAACAGGATATCTGT
GGTAAGCAGTTCCTGCCCCGGCTCAGGGCCAAGAACAGATGGTCCCCAGATGCGGTCCAGCCCTCAGCAG
TTTCTAGAGAACCATCAGATGTTTCCAGGGTGCCCCAAGGACCTGAAATGACCCTGTGCCTTATTTGAAC
TAACCAATCAGTTCGCTTCTCGCTTCTGTTCGCGCGCTTCTGCTCCCCGAGCTCAATAAAAGAGCCCACA
ACCCCTCACTCGGCGCGCCAGTCCTCCGATTGACTGAGTCGCCCGGGTACCCGTGTATCCAATAAACCCT
CTTGCAGTTGCATCCGACTTGTGGTCTCGCTGTTCCTTGGGAGGGTCTCCTCTGAGTGATTGACTACCCG
TCAGCGGGGGTCTTTCATTTGGGGGCTCGTCCGGGATCGGGAGACCCCTGCCCAGGGACCACCGACCCAC
CACCGGGAGGTAAGCTGGCCAGCAACTTATCTGTGTCTGTCCGATTGTCTAGTGTCTATGACTGATTTTA
TGCGCCTGCGTCGGTACTAGTTAGCTAACTAGCTCTGTATCTGGCGGACCCGTGGTGGAACTGACGAGTT
CGGAACACCCGGCCGCAACCCTGGGAGACGTCCCAGGGACTTCGGGGGCCGTTTTTGTGGCCCGACCTGA
GTCCAAAAATCCCGATCGTTTTGGACTCTTTGGTGCACCCCCCTAATAGGAGGGATATGTGGTTCTGGTA
GGAGACGAGAACCTAAAACAGTTCCCGCCTCCGTCTGAATTTTTGCTTTCGGTTTGGGACCGAAGCCGCG
CCGCGCGTCTTGTCTGCTGCAGCATCGTTCTGTGTTGTCTCTGTCTGACTGTGTTTCTGTATTTGTCTGA
AAATTAG
Features (pLannotate 1.2.2; 14 found; start..end, strand, type, name):
      1..417     +  CDS            gag (truncated): truncated Moloney murine leukemia virus (MMLV) gag gene lacking the start codon
    427..801     +  misc_feature   pol region: Moloney murine leukemia virus (MMLV) pol region containing the splice acceptor site
    984..2564    +  CDS            POLE2: DPOE2_HUMAN - Also known as DPE2. Experimental evidence at protein level: Swiss-Prot protein existence level 1. Accessory component of the DNA polymerase epsilon complex (PubMed:10801849). Participates in DNA repair and in chromosomal DNA replication (By similarity). From Homo sapiens (Human).
   2727..3189    +  misc_feature   IRES: internal ribosome entry site (IRES) of the encephalomyocarditis virus (EMCV)
   3209..3598    +  CDS            BSD: blasticidin S deaminase; Aspergillus terreus BSD; confers resistance to blasticidin
   3647..3768    +  LTR            3' LTR (ΔU3) (fragment): self-inactivating 3' long terminal repeat (LTR) from Moloney murine leukemia virus
   3769..4238    +  LTR            LTR: long terminal repeat from Moloney murine leukemia virus
   4304..4356    -  CDS            lacI (fragment): lac repressor; lacI; The lac repressor binds to the lac operator to inhibit transcription in E. coli. This inhibition can be relieved by adding lactose or isopropyl-β-D-thiogalactopyranoside (IPTG).
   4539..5127    -  rep_origin     ori: high-copy-number ColE1/pMB1/pBR322/pUC origin of replication
   5291..6151    -  CDS            AmpR: β-lactamase; bla; confers resistance to ampicillin, carbenicillin, and related antibiotics
   6152..6256    -  promoter       AmpR promoter: bla
   6286..6879    +  LTR            LTR: long terminal repeat from Moloney murine leukemia virus
   6942..7141    +  misc_feature   MMLV Ψ: packaging signal of Moloney murine leukemia virus (MMLV)
   7193..7281    +  misc_feature   MESV Ψ (fragment): packaging signal of murine embryonic stem cell virus
