[The description below was written by a language model from this plasmid's Addgene catalogue record and pLannotate feature annotations shown in this document.]
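Description:
pMXS-IRES-Blast HA-POLE2 is a Moloney murine leukemia virus (MMLV)-based retroviral expression vector built on the pMXS-IRES-BLAST backbone, designed to express human POLE2 with an N-terminal HA epitope tag in mammalian cells. In bacteria it is maintained through a high-copy ColE1/pUC-type origin and selected with ampicillin via the β-lactamase gene and its native promoter. The sequenced plasmid is about 7.4 kb. The HA-POLE2 insert of roughly 1.6 kb was introduced by Gibson assembly.

The retroviral cassette is bounded by MMLV long terminal repeats. No separate internal promoter is annotated, so transcription of the payload is presumably driven by the 5' LTR, as is usual for pMX-type vectors. Downstream of the 5' LTR lie the Ψ packaging signal, a truncated gag segment lacking its start codon, and a pol fragment carrying the splice acceptor. Together these allow the genomic RNA to be encapsidated when viral proteins are supplied in trans by a packaging cell line or helper plasmids. The POLE2 coding sequence follows. It encodes the accessory subunit of the DNA polymerase epsilon complex, which is involved in chromosomal replication and DNA repair. After it come an EMCV IRES and the blasticidin S deaminase gene, so a single bicistronic transcript yields both the tagged protein and the drug-resistance marker, linking blasticidin survival to transgene expression. The automated annotation labels a short piece at the start of the 3' LTR as a ΔU3 fragment, but the adjoining LTR annotation suggests a conventional rather than self-inactivating design.

The construct is suited to generating stably transduced cell populations expressing HA-POLE2. The HA tag permits detection or immunoprecipitation of the protein. The associated study concerns DNA polymerase epsilon dependency in basal-like breast cancer.
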