Addgene plasmid #160809: pMXS-IRES-Blast HA-POLE2
Purpose: Express HA-tagged POLE2
Depositing lab: Richard Possemato. Depositing organization: NYU Grossman School of Medicine. Publication: Hyperactive CDK2 Activity in Basal-like Breast Cancer Imposes a Genome Integrity Liability that Can Be Exploited by Targeting DNA Polymerase epsilon. Sviderskiy VO, Blumenberg L, Gorodetsky E, Karakousi TR, Hirsh N, Alvarez SW, Terzi EM, Kaparos E, Whiten GC, Ssebyala S, Tonzi P, Mir H, Neel BG, Huang TT, Adams S, Ruggles KV, Possemato R. Mol Cell. 2020 Oct 28. pii: S1097-2765(20)30723-1. doi: 10.1016/j.molcel.2020.10.016. PubMed 33152268.
Backbone
  Vector backbone: pMXS-IRES-BLAST
  Backbone size w/o insert (bp): 5500
  Vector type: Retroviral
  Selectable markers: Blasticidin
Growth in bacteria
  Bacterial resistance: Ampicillin, 100 μg/mL
  Growth temperature: 37°C
  Growth strain: NEB Stable
  Copy number: High Copy
Gene/Insert
  Gene/Insert name: HA-POLE2
  Species: H. sapiens (human)
  Insert size (bp): 1584
  Entrez Gene: POLE2 (a.k.a. DPE2)
  Tag / fusion protein: HA (N terminal on insert)
  Cloning method: Gibson Cloning
  Sequencing primers: 5′ AGTAGACGGCATCGCAGCTTGGATA; 3′ GGC GGA ATT TAC GTA GCG GCC
Terms and licenses: Academic/Nonprofit Terms; Industry Terms: Not Available to Industry
How to cite: pMXS-IRES-Blast HA-POLE2 was a gift from Richard Possemato (Addgene plasmid # 160809 ; http://n2t.net/addgene:160809 ; RRID:Addgene_160809)
